>Addgene plasmid #1713 | pPD157.99 | depositor full sequence | sequence record 319 | Author sequence
AAGCTTGGGCTGCAGGTCGGCTATAATAAGTTCTTGAATAAAATAATTTTCCCGACAAAACATGAGTATT
TCTTTCGAAAATAAAAGTGCAGGCTAATTAGAGATTATTCTGTAATTAACTGCATAATTTGTCACGTGCC
ATAGTTTTACATTCCACTACGTCATAGTTCTTAAAATACTAATCTCCTGAAAATAGAAGTAGGTGAAGAA
AGTTTAATTATCAGTTCTAAAATGACAATTGATCTTTGGAATATGTTCTGAAACTACCGATCATTGAACA
GATGCTATTTGAATGATATAGAATTGTATATTTGCAATTTCTGAAACGCGTTCTTAAAGGCACACAGATT
AATTCAAAAGGGTCTGGCCGCAAAAAGGTTTATGGTGGCCGATTTTGAGTTTTGTGTGTGATTGCTTTTT
CACAATCAGTGTTTTCAGGATTATGTGATGAACTAGATCTTCAAGTTTCGTTACATTTCATATGTTTTCG
GAACTCACGAAGTACATATTGGGTATTGTGCTCAAAAAATTCAGCAATCAGCTTCGCTCCGCTGACTTTA
GAACCCAAAAAAATAGTATGGCCAAACTGACTGTGTTACGATCATTTCAATTTTTCAATACATATTTAAG
ATTTCTAAGAGTAAGAAGGTCAAAAACTGTTCTGGAATACATATATATTTTTCAGGTTACAATTAGTCAA
AAAGTGCACTGAAATATACGTTTTAATTTCACGAATAACCCAATTAGTTCAATGTATTTTTGGTCAACCA
ACGTTAAAGTTTGGCTTCCAACCAATTATCATTTCTGATCAACCACAATGTTTTTTCTTTATCTGCAAGT
TAATTTTTTATTTTTATCCAGATGTTTGGCATATTTTTCAATTCTTCACTAGCGCCCACTTCTTGCACTT
CCGGCGCCCTGAATCTAATGCATCTGTTGCAAGAATTGAAAGACCAATCAACACATTGTTTTCTTCACGA
GATACTGAAGAAAATGAATAAAAACAGAGAAAAAGAGCCATGTGATTAGTGACAACTGTTGCTAACAGAT
ACCATAGCTTGGACTTGGTACGTGATGGCAACGTATGGGTCAACAAAAATGATTGCAGAGGGGGTGCAAA
ACAGTCAAGTCGAGAAAATATGAAAAACAGAAAACAAAGAACAGAAAAATGGGTTTGAGAGTCAGTATAA
TTTATAAAAGAAAAATTGTACATAGAAATTAACCATTTTTGTAGAAGAAGTTATTTTTCAAGCATCGTTA
AAAATTATTCAAAGCACCTTATTTCATATTTAATTTTAAACATGGTTAAATGAACAACACGGTGCGCAAT
CAGGAAAACTTGAAATCTGAAACTGTTGTTGTGATCTTCTTCGCAACTGTTCAGATAGCACTAGTGTAAT
GTTAAGAGTGCGCGAATATAATGGAATATAATGGATCACACCTCCTGCCATCAGGTAAACGTCTCTGTTA
TCACATATTTCCAACTATTAAATTTTTACCTTTTACAGTTTTACATTTTTTTGAAAAAAGTAACTTTTTG
TCTTCAAAATCCCTGACGAAAATATCAAATATTTTAATCGAGACTGCAGAGGAACCGATTGATGATTTGG
AAAATCCAGCTTTACCTGTGTAAGAACTGAAAAGTTTCATAACCCTAGGGTATTCCCAGTTACATTCCCC
ACTGGCTAACAATAGCACCCAGTTTTTCATCACCTTTCTTCAAATTTCTCGGCGATTTGTTAAAAACAAA
ATTTGTGTCCCTTCTCTGATATCTCTATGTCTCTAAACACAAGTTCATCGGAAAACGAAGGAGGGTAGGT
GTTGGTTGGGCTCCCGAAGTGAAAATAGAAGAGCAAGAATAGAATATTAGAGAGAGAGTGCAGAGAGGGC
GGGATAGCTCCCGGGATTCCGTTTTCTTCTTCTTTATCTTCAACGATGATGTGTGTGCGTGTTGTATAGA
TTCTGTTGCTCCCCCACAACTCGCTCCGAAGGCTCAATACAATTCAATTGATATTGGAGGAGAGCCTACC
GGAGTGGGAGGATAAGAAGAAACATAAGAAGAAGAAGAAGAAGAAGCATGCTTCTGGTTTTTGATGCTAT
GAAAACGGCACAAAAAGATGATTGAGGTCCCTTTTCAATACCTTCTCTCATCTTTCAAATCCCATTGAAA
CCTAAAACTTCTCACCACGCTTTACCATTGTTCTCCAAAAACTTATAGCAATGTCTATAACTTTTTTATC
TCTGAAAAGCAGTGTTCCATTTTTCTTTTTCCTATTTTATTTCAATTGTTTCTCACATTTCGTTTGGATT
CTTTGCTTGTCAACCAGCTTCTTCTTCCACTTTTACCGTCTAATTTTCAGGGCAGGGAGCCATCAAACCC
ACGACCACTAGATCCATCTAGAGGATCCTATCGATTCGCGGCCGCTGTACACCCGGGTGCCCTATAGTGA
GTCGTATTGGTACCGGTAGAAAAAATGAGTAAAGGAGAAGAACTTTTCACTGGAGTTGTCCCAATTCTTG
TTGAATTAGATGGTGATGTTAATGGGCACAAATTTTCTGTCAGTGGAGAGGGTGAAGGTGATGCAACATA
CGGAAAACTTACCCTTAAATTTATTTGCACTACTGGAAAACTACCTGTTCCATGGGTAAGTTTAAACATA
TATATACTAACTAACCCTGATTATTTAAATTTTCAGCCAACACTTGTCACTACTTTCTGTTATGGTGTTC
AATGCTTCTCGAGATACCCAGATCATATGAAACAGCATGACTTTTTCAAGAGTGCCATGCCCGAAGGTTA
TGTACAGGAAAGAACTATATTTTTCAAAGATGACGGGAACTACAAGACACGTAAGTTTAAACAGTTCGGT
ACTAACTAACCATACATATTTAAATTTTCAGGTGCTGAAGTCAAGTTTGAAGGTGATACCCTTGTTAATA
GAATCGAGTTAAAAGGTATTGATTTTAAAGAAGATGGAAACATTCTTGGACACAAATTGGAATACAACTA
TAACTCACACAATGTATACATCATGGCAGACAAACAAAAGAATGGAATCAAAGTTGTAAGTTTAAACATG
ATTTTACTAACTAACTAATCTGATTTAAATTTTCAGAACTTCAAAATTAGACACAACATTGAAGATGGAA
GCGTTCAACTAGCAGACCATTATCAACAAAATACTCCAATTGGCGATGGCCCTGTCCTTTTACCAGACAA
CCATTACCTGTCCACACAATCTGCCCTTTCGAAAGATCCCAACGAAAAGAGAGACCACATGGTCCTTCTT
GAGTTTGTAACAGCTGCTGGGATTACACATGGCATGGACGAACTATACAAAAGCCCACAAGCTTTGGAAT
TCGCTAGCAAACCGGTCACCATGCAAAAGTCAGATGAAGTCACTGAAAAGTTCAAACGATATTGTAATCA
ACTGGAAAAATACGGCCAAACTGAAAATGTGCATTCTCCAGTGATGGCGATGTTGCGCAGAAAGTATGTT
TTATTCTGTAACAAAAACTTAAAATACAACAGCTTGAGTCAGAAACTATGAAATTAATAAACGATCTTTA
AGTTTAAAATTTAAAGAATTACAATTTTCAGAGGCCGAAAACAGCTCATTGAGATTATGAAACGCGACGG
GGACTGTACAAGTTCAATCAATAAATTGTGGATTGTTGGATATTATCACCCTTTCCAGTTTTTTATTCGA
GTAAGATTAACTTTTAGTCATTGTATTATTTTTATTTGATTTCCAAAGGTTCTTATTACAGGATAAGGAG
AAAAACATGGCAATAGCCGTGTTGCTGACAATGTTCTGTGGAGAGCTTCAAGAAATGCTTTCGCTTCCCG
ATGACAAATACCCAGCATTGTGGAACATGTACATTGGAGATTTTCATCGTTATATGCCAGACGAAGAAAT
TCAGAAATGCTTGGCAGTTGGATATTATTCAAGAGCAATCGATCTAGATCCGAATCAAGGAAGAGCTTTC
CACGTTCTCGCTGGTCTCCGAGCTGACCTGAATGTTGCACAGAAGCTGAGACTGATGATTTTAGGACAGC
TCGCCGATGCTCCATATAAAAAAGGCACTGAACTCTTGGAATATTTGAAATTTCCACAAAAAGAATCCAC
TGATAAATTGATGGTAGATTTTGTCATTTGGGCATTGAACGAGAAATCAAAACGAATGGATTATCAGATG
ACTGGAATCAAAATAGTAAACGAGTTTAAAGCAGAAATCGAACAGAAACTCGAATTCGATTGGTCTCTGA
TCATGTCAACGTGTCGTTTAGCATCTAAATTGGCAATGAAGAAATTTGGATGTAAGTACCGATTCCAATA
TCTATAGAAAATTCTTATTCTGCTGTAGGATAACATAATTTTTTCAGTTCAACAATTCTACAATTGCTTC
GACACAATTTCAACGCTGTATATTACAATTTATTCACGTACGATTTCATCCAAATGCCTTCTAGCTGAAG
CTATCTCATGGATTTCCGATTCAGCCGAAATACTCGGACACTTGGATGAGCAGAAAAATGAGCCACATTT
CCAGAAGCTATCGGTTTTCGCCAAAACGGTAAGATTTAGAGATAAGAAAATGTAGAATAGATGTTTCAAT
TTTAAAATCAAGGGGAATTAATTATAAATATAACTTATTTTCAGAAATGGAACGAGCTCAACGACTTGGT
TATGAATCATATCAATTCCGTATTCACATCCATGTCACTCACAATCAATCCATCTATTTCTATGACCAGC
TTTCTGCTGAATGGTCCAATATCCGAACCCAATGTTGAATTTTTGAGTCAATTAATCAATTATCTGGTTT
CCGTCGAATTCCCACCAATGGAGATAATCCACGATAGAGAAGAATCGGGTCCATTGCTACGACGAATTAA
TCAATCGGAACAAAAACGTTTGGATATTCAAATAAAGACACAAAATGATGAAGTTAACCGGGAGGATTGG
AGACCTGTTTATGTATTGATGGATTATGACGTCATAGTTGACAAAATAAGAATTGCTCTAAAAATTTGGG
ATATCGATGATTTCATCTGCATTTTGCCATCAACAGTGCTTGATGAACTTGATTATCAGAAAACGAAGAA
TCGAGCAGTTCGTCCAGTAATTCGGGCATTAATGGAGCTTCAAGCAGAGGGAAAAATTGTGCTAAAGAAA
TGTGATAACGAGAGAAGCTGCGCGGAGCAATTGGTTCAAAGTGCACGAAGATCTGCAGAAGATCACAAGC
ATATTGTCGCTTTTCTGTGCAAAAACCCGAGTGAACAGAAAGAAATGGAAGGAGTTACTTTTTACGATAT
CGATCAGTTCTACATGAAGTATTTGGAGTGACCTAGGTTCCGGATGATCGACGCCAACGTCGTTGAATTT
TCAAATTTTAAATACTGAATATTTGTTTTTTTTCCTATTATTTATTTATTCTCTTTGTGTTTTTTTTCTT
GCTTTCTAAAAAATTAATTCAATCCAAATCTAAACATTTTTTTTTCTCTTTCCGTCTCCCAATTCGTATT
CCGCTCCTCTCATCTGAACACAATGTGCAAGTTTATTTATCTTCTCGCTTTCATTTCATTAGGACGTGGG
GGGAATTGGTGGAAGGGGGAAACACACAAAAGGATGATGGAAATGAAATAAGGACACACAATATGCAACA
ACATTCAATTCAGAAATATGGAGGAAGGTTTAAAAGAAAACATAAAAATATATAGAGGAGGAAGGAAAAC
TAGTAAAAAATAAGCAAAGAAATTAGGCGAACGATGAGAATTGTCCTCGCTTGGGCCCTTTCGTCTCGCG
CGTTTCGGTGATGACGGTGAAAACCTCTGACACATGCAGCTCCCGGAGACGGTCACAGCTTGTCTGTAAG
CGGATGCCGGGAGCAGACAAGCCCGTCAGGGCGCGTCAGCGGGTGTTGGCGGGTGTCGGGGCTGGCTTAA
CTATGCGGCATCAGAGCAGATTGTACTGAGAGTGCACCATATGCGGTGTGAAATACCGCACAGATGCGTA
AGGAGAAAATACCGCATCAGGCGGCCTTAAGGGCCTCGTGATACGCCTATTTTTATAGGTTAATGTCATG
ATAATAATGGTTTCTTAGACGTCAGGTGGCACTTTTCGGGGAAATGTGCGCGGAACCCCTATTTGTTTAT
TTTTCTAAATACATTCAAATATGTATCCGCTCATGAGACAATAACCCTGATAAATGCTTCAATAATATTG
AAAAAGGAAGAGTATGAGTATTCAACATTTCCGTGTCGCCCTTATTCCCTTTTTTGCGGCATTTTGCCTT
CCTGTTTTTGCTCACCCAGAAACGCTGGTGAAAGTAAAAGATGCTGAAGATCAGTTGGGTGCACGAGTGG
GTTACATCGAACTGGATCTCAACAGCGGTAAGATCCTTGAGAGTTTTCGCCCCGAAGAACGTTTTCCAAT
GATGAGCACTTTTAAAGTTCTGCTATGTGGCGCGGTATTATCCCGTATTGACGCCGGGCAAGAGCAACTC
GGTCGCCGCATACACTATTCTCAGAATGACTTGGTTGAGTACTCACCAGTCACAGAAAAGCATCTTACGG
ATGGCATGACAGTAAGAGAATTATGCAGTGCTGCCATAACCATGAGTGATAACACTGCGGCCAACTTACT
TCTGACAACGATCGGAGGACCGAAGGAGCTAACCGCTTTTTTGCACAACATGGGGGATCATGTAACTCGC
CTTGATCGTTGGGAACCGGAGCTGAATGAAGCCATACCAAACGACGAGCGTGACACCACGATGCCTGTAG
CAATGGCAACAACGTTGCGCAAACTATTAACTGGCGAACTACTTACTCTAGCTTCCCGGCAACAATTAAT
AGACTGGATGGAGGCGGATAAAGTTGCAGGACCACTTCTGCGCTCGGCCCTTCCGGCTGGCTGGTTTATT
GCTGATAAATCTGGAGCCGGTGAGCGTGGGTCTCGCGGTATCATTGCAGCACTGGGGCCAGATGGTAAGC
CCTCCCGTATCGTAGTTATCTACACGACGGGGAGTCAGGCAACTATGGATGAACGAAATAGACAGATCGC
TGAGATAGGTGCCTCACTGATTAAGCATTGGTAACTGTCAGACCAAGTTTACTCATATATACTTTAGATT
GATTTAAAACTTCATTTTTAATTTAAAAGGATCTAGGTGAAGATCCTTTTTGATAATCTCATGACCAAAA
TCCCTTAACGTGAGTTTTCGTTCCACTGAGCGTCAGACCCCGTAGAAAAGATCAAAGGATCTTCTTGAGA
TCCTTTTTTTCTGCGCGTAATCTGCTGCTTGCAAACAAAAAAACCACCGCTACCAGCGGTGGTTTGTTTG
CCGGATCAAGAGCTACCAACTCTTTTTCCGAAGGTAACTGGCTTCAGCAGAGCGCAGATACCAAATACTG
TCCTTCTAGTGTAGCCGTAGTTAGGCCACCACTTCAAGAACTCTGTAGCACCGCCTACATACCTCGCTCT
GCTAATCCTGTTACCAGTGGCTGCTGCCAGTGGCGATAAGTCGTGTCTTACCGGGTTGGACTCAAGACGA
TAGTTACCGGATAAGGCGCAGCGGTCGGGCTGAACGGGGGGTTCGTGCACACAGCCCAGCTTGGAGCGAA
CGACCTACACCGAACTGAGATACCTACAGCGTGAGCATTGAGAAAGCGCCACGCTTCCCGAAGGGAGAAA
GGCGGACAGGTATCCGGTAAGCGGCAGGGTCGGAACAGGAGAGCGCACGAGGGAGCTTCCAGGGGGAAAC
GCCTGGTATCTTTATAGTCCTGTCGGGTTTCGCCACCTCTGACTTGAGCGTCGATTTTTGTGATGCTCGT
CAGGGGGGCGGAGCCTATGGAAAAACGCCAGCAACGCGGCCTTTTTACGGTTCCTGGCCTTTTGCTGGCC
TTTTGCTCACATGTTCTTTCCTGCGTTATCCCCTGATTCTGTGGATAACCGTATTACCGCCTTTGAGTGA
GCTGATACCGCTCGCCGCAGCCGAACGACCGAGCGCAGCGAGTCAGTGAGCGAGGAAGCGGAAGAGCGCC
CAATACGCAAACCGCCTCTCCCCGCGCGTTGGCCGATTCATTAATGCAGCTGGCACGACAGGTTTCCCGA
CTGGAAAGCGGGCAGTGAGCGCAACGCAATTAATGTGAGTTAGCTCACTCATTAGGCACCCCAGGCTTTA
CACTTTATGCTTCCGGCTCGTATGTTGTGTGGAATTGTGAGCGGATAACAATTTCACACAGGAAACAGCT
ATGACCATGATTACGCCAAGCTGTAAGTTTAAACATGATCTTACTAACTAACTATTCTCATTTAAATTTT
CAGAGCTTAAAAATGGCTGAAATCACTCACAACGATGGATACGCTAACAACTTGGAAATGAAAT
Features (pLannotate 1.2.2; 11 found; start..end, strand, type, name):
   2441..2458    -  promoter       T7 promoter (fragment): promoter for bacteriophage T7 RNA polymerase
   2478..3341    +  CDS            yEGFP: yEGFP is a fluorescent protein published in 1997.
   5805..5840    +  CDS            rop (fragment): Rop protein, which maintains plasmids at low copy number; rop
   5942..6041    +  misc_feature   bom (fragment): basis of mobility region from pBR322
   6139..6243    +  promoter       AmpR promoter: bla
   6244..7104    +  CDS            AmpR: β-lactamase; bla; confers resistance to ampicillin, carbenicillin, and related antibiotics
   7275..7863    +  rep_origin     ori: high-copy-number ColE1/pMB1/pBR322/pUC origin of replication
   8046..8138    +  CDS            lacI (fragment): lac repressor; lacI; The lac repressor binds to the lac operator to inhibit transcription in E. coli. This inhibition can be relieved by adding lactose or isopropyl-β-D-thiogalactopyranoside (IPTG).
   8151..8172    +  protein_bind   CAP binding site: CAP binding activates transcription in the presence of cAMP. E. coli catabolite activator protein
   8187..8217    +  promoter       lac promoter: promoter for the E. coli lac operon
   8225..8241    +  protein_bind   lac operator: The lac repressor binds to the lac operator to inhibit transcription in E. coli. This inhibition can be relieved by adding lactose or isopropyl-β-D-thiogalactopyranoside (IPTG). lac repressor encoded by lacI
