[The description below was written by a language model from this plasmid's Addgene catalogue record and pLannotate feature annotations shown in this document.]
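Description:
pPD157.99 is an 8,394 bp C. elegans (worm) expression plasmid from the Fire Lab Vector Kit (2005 documentation). It is catalogued as an empty backbone with no named insert, and the parental backbone is listed as unknown. It is propagated in E. coli as a high-copy plasmid. The feature table shows a ColE1/pUC-type origin and an ampicillin resistance cassette (bla with its own promoter). It also shows leftover cloning-vector elements: fragments of rop, bom and lacI, a CAP binding site, and the lac promoter and operator. No worm selectable marker is recorded.

The payload is described only by the depositor's ordered list of segment names. It starts with myo-3 upstream sequence (myo3-2341, myo3Tsa), which by its name is the promoter region of the body-wall muscle myosin gene. A T7 promoter follows, and the annotation detects a fragment of it on the reverse strand just upstream of the reporter. Next is a GFP coding region carrying the S65C substitution, split into gfpN, gfpS65C and gfpC by synthetic introns (IVSR, IVSS, IVST), which Fire vectors typically include to improve expression in worms. The software labels this roughly 860 bp region as yEGFP, which is best read as a similarity match to GFP rather than its true identity. After GFP come segments named smg5N and smg5C, suggesting smg-5 sequence joined to the reporter, then a let-858 3' end and a "decoy" element. The roughly 2.4 kb upstream region and the sequence downstream of GFP are not annotated in the feature table, so their boundaries cannot be confirmed. The record does not state the intended experiment. The arrangement suggests muscle-directed expression of a GFP reporter linked to smg-5 sequence in transgenic worms.
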