Addgene plasmid #1713: pPD157.99
Purpose: (Empty Backbone)
Depositing lab: Andrew Fire. Depositing organization: Carnegie Institution for Science.
Backbone
  Vector backbone: Unknown
  Backbone size (bp): 8394
  Vector type: Worm Expression
Growth in bacteria
  Bacterial resistance: Ampicillin, 100 μg/mL
  Growth temperature: 37°C
  Growth strain: DH5alpha
  Copy number: High Copy
Gene/Insert
  Gene/Insert name: None
  Tag / fusion protein: myo3-2341, myo3Tsa, T7p, gfpN, IVSR, gfpS65C, IVSS, IVST, gfpC, smg5N, smg5C, let8583', decoy
  Cloning method: Restriction Enzyme
Terms and licenses: Academic/Nonprofit Terms; Industry Terms: Not Available to Industry
Depositor comments: See Fire Lab Vector Kit Documentation 2005. Fire Lab Miniprep Number pPD157.99, Ligation number L5743.
How to cite: pPD157.99 was a gift from Andrew Fire (Addgene plasmid # 1713 ; http://n2t.net/addgene:1713 ; RRID:Addgene_1713)
