>Addgene plasmid #1713 | pPD157.99 | addgene partial sequence | sequence record 16835 | 1713_m13reverse
GNGTTACTGATCTTCTAACTAACTATTCTCATTTAAATTTTCAGAGCTTAAAAATGGCTGAAATCACTCA
CAACGATGGATACGCTAACAACTTGGAAATGAAATAAGCTTGGGCTGCAGGTCGGCTATAATAAGTTCTT
GAATAAAATAATTTTCCCGACAAAACATGAGTATTTCTTTCGAAAATAAAAGTGCAGGCTAATTAGAGAT
TATTCTGTAATTAACTGCATAATTTGTCACGTGCCATAGTTTTACATTCCACTACGTCATAGTTCTTAAA
ATACTAATCTCCTGAAAATAGAAGTAGGTGAAGAAAGTTTAATTATCAGTTCTAAAATGACAATTGATCT
TTGGAATATGTTCTGAAACTACCGATCATTGAACAGATGCTATTTGAATGATATAGAATTGTATATTTGC
AATTTCTGAAACGCGTTCTTAAAGGCACACAGATTAATTCAAAAGGGTCTGGCCGCAAAAAGGTTTATGG
TGGCCGATTTTGAGTTTTGTGTGTGATTGCTTTTTCACAATCAGTGTTTTCAGGATTATGTGATGAACTA
GATCTTCAAGTTTCGTTACATTTCATATGTTTTCGGAACTCACGAAGTACATATTGGGTATTGTGCTCAA
AAAATTCAGCAATCAGCTTCGCTCCGCTGACTTTAGAACCCAAAAAAATAGTATGGCCAAACTGACTGTG
TTACGATCATTTCAATTTTTCAATACATATTTAAGATTTCTAAGAGTAAGAAGGTCAAAAACTGTTCTGG
AATACATATATATTTTTCAGGTTACAATTAGTCAAAAAGTGCACTGAAATATACGTTTTAATTTCACGAA
TAACCCAATTAGTTCAATGTATTTTTGGTCAACCAACGTTAAAGTTTGGCTTCCAACCAATTATCATTTC
TGATCAACCACCATGTTTTTTCTTTATCTGCCAGTTAATTTTTNATTTTTATCCNGATGTTTGGCATATT
TTTCNATTCTTCNCTAGCGCCCACTTCTTGCCCTCCGGCGCCCTGAATCNAANGCATCTGTTGCAAGAAT
TGAAGACCATCCCCCCTTGNTTTCTCCCCAAATNCNGAGAAANTGATAAAAACCGANAAAAGAGCCTGGG
ATNAGGGACACCGGTGCTACAAANCCNTACCTGGGACTGGNACGGGAGGCNCCNTTGGGNCCCNAAAAGN
TTGCNAGGGGGGGCCAACCCNCCNCCGNAAATNGGAAACCNAAACCAGAACAAAAAGGGGTTGGAAC
